Addgene plasmid #136386: pJ414 - DANCER-2
Purpose: Expresses DANCER-2 dynamic protein
Depositing lab: Roberto Chica. Depositing organization: University of Ottawa. Publication: Rational design of proteins that exchange on functional timescales. Davey JA, Damry AM, Goto NK, Chica RA. Nat Chem Biol. 2017 Dec;13(12):1280-1285. doi: 10.1038/nchembio.2503. Epub 2017 Oct 23. PubMed 29058725.
Backbone
  Vector backbone: pJ414
  Backbone manufacturer: ATUM (formally DNA 2.0)
  Backbone size w/o insert (bp): 6200
  Vector type: Bacterial Expression
Growth in bacteria
  Bacterial resistance: Ampicillin, 100 μg/mL
  Growth temperature: 37°C
  Growth strain: DH5alpha
  Copy number: High Copy
Gene/Insert
  Gene/Insert name: DANCER-2 (alt name: Streptococcal protein G, domain B1 mutant)
  Species: Streptococcal bacteria
  Insert size (bp): 168
  Mutation: Mutation from GB1 WT: Y3F-L5A-L7I-A34F-V39L
  Promoter: T7 promoter
  Tag / fusion protein: 6x-His tag (N-term of insert)
  Cloning method: Unknown
  Sequencing primers: 5′ NdeI restriction site; 3′ XhoI restriction site
Resource information
  A portion of this plasmid was derived from a plasmid made by: ATUM (Formally DNA 2.0)
Terms and licenses: Academic/Nonprofit Terms; Industry Terms: Not Available to Industry
How to cite: pJ414 - DANCER-2 was a gift from Roberto Chica (Addgene plasmid # 136386 ; http://n2t.net/addgene:136386 ; RRID:Addgene_136386)
