[The description below was written by a language model from this plasmid's Addgene catalogue record and pLannotate feature annotations shown in this document.]
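Description:
pJ414 - DANCER-2 is a bacterial expression plasmid built on the commercial pJ414 backbone, used to produce the engineered "dynamic" protein DANCER-2 in E. coli. It replicates from a high-copy ColE1/pUC-type origin and is selected with ampicillin through a full-length β-lactamase (AmpR) gene driven by its own promoter. The backbone also carries a complete lacI gene with its promoter. Short matches to rrnB T1/T2 terminators, a 5S rRNA segment, lacZα and KanR are annotated only as fragments and appear to be backbone remnants or insulating elements rather than functional markers.

The insert is a 168 bp coding sequence for a mutant of the B1 domain of streptococcal protein G (GB1), carrying five substitutions relative to wild type: Y3F, L5A, L7I, A34F and V39L. The annotation software recognises it as a fragment of the spg gene. It sits downstream of a T7 promoter immediately followed by a lac operator, and upstream of a T7 terminator. Transcription therefore requires T7 RNA polymerase supplied by the host, is repressed by plasmid-encoded LacI, and can be induced with IPTG. The catalogue lists an N-terminal 6xHis tag for affinity purification, although the feature table does not annotate it separately. NdeI and XhoI sites are recorded at the 5′ and 3′ ends of the insert.

The construct serves for recombinant production of DANCER-2, a rationally designed protein intended to exchange between conformations. One discrepancy stands out: the catalogue gives a backbone size of 6200 bp, whereas the sequenced full-plasmid record is 4,187 nt.
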