Features (pLannotate 1.2.2; 14 found; start..end, strand, type, name):
      1..589     +  rep_origin     ori: high-copy-number ColE1/pMB1/pBR322/pUC origin of replication
    814..831     +  terminator     rrnB T2 terminator (fragment): transcription terminator T2 from the E. coli rrnB gene
    856..875     -  CDS            lacZα (fragment): LacZα fragment of β-galactosidase; lacZ fragment
   1338..1356    +  promoter       T7 promoter: promoter for bacteriophage T7 RNA polymerase
   1357..1381    +  protein_bind   lac operator: The lac repressor binds to the lac operator to inhibit transcription in E. coli. This inhibition can be relieved by adding lactose or isopropyl-β-D-thiogalactopyranoside (IPTG). lac repressor encoded by lacI
   1451..1615    +  CDS            spg (fragment): SPG1_STRSG - Experimental evidence at protein level: Swiss-Prot protein existence level 1. Binds to the constant Fc region of IgG with high affinity. From Streptococcus sp. group G.
   1629..1676    +  terminator     T7 terminator: transcription terminator for bacteriophage T7 RNA polymerase
   1736..1776    -  terminator     rrnB T1 terminator (fragment): transcription terminator T1 from the E. coli rrnB gene
   1778..1893    -  ncRNA          5S rRNA: Accession: RF00001 - 5S ribosomal RNA
   1924..1948    +  CDS            KanR (fragment): aminoglycoside phosphotransferase; aph(3')-Ia; confers resistance to kanamycin
   1978..2074    +  promoter       AmpR promoter (fragment): bla
   2077..2937    +  CDS            AmpR: β-lactamase; bla; confers resistance to ampicillin, carbenicillin, and related antibiotics
   2946..3019    +  promoter       lacI promoter (fragment): lacI
   3020..4099    +  CDS            lacI: LACI_ECOLI - Experimental evidence at protein level: Swiss-Prot protein existence level 1. Repressor of the lactose operon. Binds allolactose as an inducer. From Escherichia coli (strain K12).
>Addgene plasmid #136386 | pJ414 - DANCER-2 | addgene full sequence | sequence record 315211 | Addgene NGS Result
TTGAGATCCTTTTTTTCTGCGCGTAATCTGCTGCTTGCAAACAAAAAAACCACCGCTACCAGCGGTGGTT
TGTTTGCCGGATCAAGAGCTACCAACTCTTTTTCCGAAGGTAACTGGCTTCAGCAGAGCGCAGATACCAA
ATACTGTTCTTCTAGTGTAGCCGTAGTTAGCCCACCACTTCAAGAACTCTGTAGCACCGCCTACATACCT
CGCTCTGCTAATCCTGTTACCAGTGGCTGCTGCCAGTGGCGATAAGTCGTGTCTTACCGGGTTGGACTCA
AGACGATAGTTACCGGATAAGGCGCAGCGGTCGGGCTGAACGGGGGGTTCGTGCACACAGCCCAGCTTGG
AGCGAACGACCTACACCGAACTGAGATACCTACAGCGTGAGCTATGAGAAAGCGCCACGCTTCCCGAAGG
GAGAAAGGCGGACAGGTATCCGGTAAGCGGCAGGGTCGGAACAGGAGAGCGCACGAGGGAGCTTCCAGGG
GGAAACGCCTGGTATCTTTATAGTCCTGTCGGGTTTCGCCACCTCTGACTTGAGCGTCGATTTTTGTGAT
GCTCGTCAGGGGGGCGGAGCCTATGGAAAAACGCCAGCAACGCGGCCTTTTTACGGTTCCTGGCCTTTTG
CTGGCCTTTTGCTCACATGTTCTTTCCTGCGTTATCCCCTGATTCTGTGGATAACCGTATTACCGCCTTT
GAGTGAGCTGATACCGCTCGCCGCAGCCGAACGACCGAGCGCAGCGAGTCAGTGAGCGAGGAAGCGGAAG
GCGAGAGTAGGGAACTGCCAGGCATCAAACTAAGCAGAAGGCCCCTGACGGATGGCCTTTTTGCGTTTCT
ACAAACTCTTTCTGTGTTGTAAAACGACGGCCAGTCTTAAGCTCGGGCCCCCTGGGCGGTTCTGATAACG
AGTAATCGTTAATCCGCAAATAACGTAAAAACCCGCTTCGGCGGGTTTTTTTATGGGGGGAGTTTAGGGA
AAGAGCATTTGTCAGAATATTTAAGGGCGCCTGTCACTTTGCTTGATATATGAGAATTATTTAACCTTAT
AAATGAGAAAAAAGCAACGCACTTTAAATAAGATACGTTGCTTTTTCGATTGATGAACACCTATAATTAA
ACTATTCATCTATTATTTATGATTTTTTGTATATACAATATTTCTAGTTTGTTAAAGAGAATTAAGAAAA
TAAATCTCGAAAATAATAAAGGGAAAATCAGTTTTTGATATCAAAATTATACATGTCAACGATAATACAA
AATATAATACAAACTATAAGATGTTATCAGTATTTATTATCATTTAGAATAAATTTTGTGTCGCCCTTCC
GCGAAATTAATACGACTCACTATAGGGGAATTGTGAGCGGATAACAATTCCCCTCTAGAAATAATTTTGT
TTAACTTTTAGGAGGTAAAACATATGCACCACCATCACCATCACGGTATGACCTTCAAGGCGATCATTAA
CGGTAAAACCCTGAAAGGCGAAACGACTACCGAGGCCGTTGACGCGGCAACGGCTGAAAAGGTGTTTAAA
CAGTACTTTAACGATAATGGTCTGGACGGCGAGTGGACGTATGATGACGCGACCAAGACGTTCACCGTCA
CCGAGTAACTCGAGCCCCCTAGCATAACCCCTTGGGGCCTCTAAACGGGTCTTGAGGGGTTTTTTGCCCC
TGAGACGCGTCAATCGAGTTCGTACCTAAGGGCGACACCCCATAATTAGCCCGGGCGAAAGGCCCAGTCT
TTCGACTGAGCCTTTCGTTTTATTTGATGCCTGGCAGTTCCCTACTCTCGCATGGGGAGTCCCCACACTA
CCATCGGCGCTACGGCGTTTCACTTCTGAGTTCGGCATGGGGTCAGGTGGGACCACCGCGCTACTGCCGC
CAGGCAAACAAGGGGTGTTATGAGCCATATTCAGGTATAAATGGGCTCGCGATAATGTTCAGAATTGGTT
AATTGGTTGTAACACTGACCCCTATTTGTTTATTTTTCTAAATACATTCAAATATGTATCCGCTCATGAG
ACAATAACCCTGATAAATGCTTCAATAATATTGAAAAAGGAAGAATATGAGTATTCAACATTTCCGTGTC
GCCCTTATTCCCTTTTTTGCGGCATTTTGCCTTCCTGTTTTTGCTCACCCAGAAACGCTGGTGAAAGTAA
AAGATGCTGAAGATCAGTTGGGTGCACGAGTGGGTTACATCGAACTGGATCTCAACAGCGGTAAGATCCT
TGAGAGTTTTCGCCCCGAAGAACGTTTTCCAATGATGAGCACTTTTAAAGTTCTGCTATGTGGCGCGGTA
TTATCCCGTATTGACGCCGGGCAAGAGCAACTCGGTCGCCGCATACACTATTCTCAGAATGACTTGGTTG
AGTACTCACCAGTCACAGAAAAGCATCTTACGGATGGCATGACAGTAAGAGAATTATGCAGTGCTGCCAT
AACCATGAGTGATAACACTGCGGCCAACTTACTTCTGACAACGATCGGAGGACCGAAGGAGCTAACCGCT
TTTTTGCACAACATGGGGGATCATGTAACTCGCCTTGATCGTTGGGAACCGGAGCTGAATGAAGCCATAC
CAAACGACGAGCGTGACACCACGATGCCTGTAGCGATGGCAACAACGTTGCGCAAACTATTAACTGGCGA
ACTACTTACTCTAGCTTCCCGGCAACAATTAATAGACTGGATGGAGGCGGATAAAGTTGCAGGACCACTT
CTGCGCTCGGCCCTTCCGGCTGGCTGGTTTATTGCTGATAAATCCGGAGCCGGTGAGCGTGGTTCTCGCG
GTATCATCGCAGCGCTGGGGCCAGATGGTAAGCCCTCCCGTATCGTAGTTATCTACACGACGGGGAGTCA
GGCAACTATGGATGAACGAAATAGACAGATCGCTGAGATAGGTGCCTCACTGATTAAGCATTGGTAAGCG
GCGCGCCATCGAATGGCGCAAAACCTTTCGCGGTATGGCATGATAGCGCCCGGAAGAGAGTCAATTCAGG
GTGGTGAATATGAAACCAGTAACGTTATACGATGTCGCAGAGTATGCCGGTGTCTCTTATCAGACCGTTT
CCCGCGTGGTGAACCAGGCCAGCCACGTTTCTGCGAAAACGCGGGAAAAAGTGGAAGCGGCGATGGCGGA
GCTGAATTACATTCCCAACCGCGTGGCACAACAACTGGCGGGCAAACAGTCGTTGCTGATTGGCGTTGCC
ACCTCCAGTCTGGCCCTGCACGCGCCGTCGCAAATTGTCGCGGCGATTAAATCTCGCGCCGATCAACTGG
GTGCCAGCGTGGTGGTGTCGATGGTAGAACGAAGCGGCGTCGAAGCCTGTAAAGCGGCGGTGCACAATCT
TCTCGCGCAACGCGTCAGTGGGCTGATCATTAACTATCCGCTGGATGACCAGGATGCCATTGCTGTGGAA
GCTGCCTGCACTAATGTTCCGGCGTTATTTCTTGATGTCTCTGACCAGACACCCATCAACAGTATTATTT
TCTCCCATGAGGACGGTACGCGACTGGGCGTGGAGCATCTGGTCGCATTGGGTCACCAGCAAATCGCGCT
GTTAGCGGGCCCATTAAGTTCTGTCTCGGCGCGTCTGCGTCTGGCTGGCTGGCATAAATATCTCACTCGC
AATCAAATTCAGCCGATAGCGGAACGGGAAGGCGACTGGAGTGCCATGTCCGGTTTTCAACAAACCATGC
AAATGCTGAATGAGGGCATCGTTCCCACTGCGATGCTGGTTGCCAACGATCAGATGGCGCTGGGCGCAAT
GCGCGCCATTACCGAGTCCGGGCTGCGCGTTGGTGCGGATATCTCGGTAGTGGGATACGACGATACCGAA
GATAGCTCATGTTATATCCCGCCGTTAACCACCATCAAACAGGATTTTCGCCTGCTGGGGCAAACCAGCG
TGGACCGCTTGCTGCAACTCTCTCAGGGCCAGGCGGTGAAGGGCAATCAGCTGTTGCCAGTCTCACTGGT
GAAAAGAAAAACCACCCTGGCGCCCAATACGCAAACCGCCTCTCCCCGCGCGTTGGCCGATTCATTAATG
CAGCTGGCACGACAGGTTTCCCGACTGGAAAGCGGGCAGTGACTCATGACCAAAATCCCTTAACGTGAGT
TACGCGCGCGTCGTTCCACTGAGCGTCAGACCCCGTAGAAAAGATCAAAGGATCTTC
